>Addgene plasmid #211465 | lenti-CMV-TFAM-BioID2-IRES-Puro | addgene full sequence | sequence record 417747 | Addgene NGS Result
AGACATTGATTATTGACTAGTTATTAATAGTAATCAATTACGGGGTCATTAGTTCATAGCCCATATATGG
AGTTCCGCGTTACATAACTTACGGTAAATGGCCCGCCTGGCTGACCGCCCAACGACCCCCGCCCATTGAC
GTCAATAATGACGTATGTTCCCATAGTAACGCCAATAGGGACTTTCCATTGACGTCAATGGGTGGAGTAT
TTACGGTAAACTGCCCACTTGGCAGTACATCAAGTGTATCATATGCCAAGTACGCCCCCTATTGACGTCA
ATGACGGTAAATGGCCCGCCTGGCATTATGCCCAGTACATGACCTTATGGGACTTTCCTACTTGGCAGTA
CATCTACGTATTAGTCATCGCTATTACCATGGTGATGCGGTTTTGGCAGTACATCAATGGGCGTGGATAG
CGGTTTGACTCACGGGGATTTCCAAGTCTCCACCCCATTGACGTCAATGGGAGTTTGTTTTGGCACCAAA
ATCAACGGGACTTTCCAAAATGTCGTAACAACTCCGCCCCATTGACGCAAATGGGCGGTAGGCGTGTACG
GTGGGAGGTCTATATAAGCAGAGCTCGCGGGTTCCAGTTGTGATTGCTGGAGTTGTGTATTGCCAGGAGG
CTCTCCGAGATTGGGGTCGGGTCACTGCCTCATCCACCGGAGCGATGGCGTTTCTCCGAAGCATGTGGGG
CGTGCTGAGTGCCCTGGGAAGGTCTGGAGCAGAGCTGTGCACCGGCTGTGGAAGTCGACTGCGCTCCCCC
TTCAGTTTTGTGTATTTACCGAGGTGGTTTTCATCTGTCTTGGCAAGTTGTCCAAAGAAACCTGTAAGTT
CTTACCTTCGATTTTCTAAAGAACAACTACCCATATTTAAAGCTCAGAACCCAGATGCAAAAACTACAGA
ACTAATTAGAAGAATTGCCCAGCGTTGGAGGGAACTTCCTGATTCAAAGAAAAAAATATATCAAGATGCT
TATAGGGCGGAGTGGCAGGTATATAAAGAAGAGATAAGCAGATTTAAAGAACAGCTAACTCCAAGTCAGA
TTATGTCTTTGGAAAAAGAAATCATGGACAAACATTTAAAAAGGAAAGCTATGACAAAAAAAAAAGAGTT
AACACTGCTTGGAAAACCAAAAAGACCTCGTTCAGCTTATAACGTTTATGTAGCTGAAAGATTCCAAGAA
GCTAAGGGTGATTCACCGCAGGAAAAGCTGAAGACTGTAAAGGAAAACTGGAAAAATCTGTCTGACTCTG
AAAAGGAATTATATATTCAGCATGCTAAAGAGGACGAAACTCGTTATCATAATGAAATGAAGTCTTGGGA
AGAACAAATGATTGAAGTTGGACGAAAGGATCTTCTACGTCGCACAATAAAGAAACAACGAAAATATGGT
GCTGAGGAGTGTGACTACAAGGACGACGATGACAAGGACTACAAGGACGACGATGACAAGGAATTGGCTA
GCGGAGGCGGTGGGTCGGGAGGTGGCGGATCCTTCAAGAACCTGATCTGGCTGAAGGAGGTGGACAGCAC
CCAGGAGAGACTGAAGGAGTGGAACGTGAGCTACGGCACCGCCCTGGTGGCCGACAGACAGACCAAGGGC
AGAGGCGGCCTGGGCAGAAAGTGGCTGAGCCAGGAGGGCGGCCTGTACTTCAGCTTCCTGCTGAACCCCA
AGGAGTTCGAGAACCTGCTGCAGCTGCCCCTGGTGCTGGGCCTGAGCGTGAGCGAGGCCCTGGAGGAGAT
CACCGAGATCCCCTTCAGCCTGAAGTGGCCCAACGACGTGTACTTCCAGGAGAAGAAGGTGAGCGGCGTG
CTGTGCGAGCTGAGCAAGGACAAGCTGATCGTGGGCATCGGCATCAACGTGAACCAGAGAGAGATCCCCG
AGGAGATCAAGGACAGAGCCACCACCCTGTACGAGATCACCGGCAAGGACTGGGACAGAAAGGAGGTGCT
GCTGAAGGTGCTGAAGAGAATCAGCGAGAACCTGAAGAAGTTCAAGGAGAAGAGCTTCAAGGAGTTCAAG
GGCAAGATCGAGAGCAAGATGCTGTACCTGGGCGAGGAGGTGAAGCTGCTGGGCGAGGGCAAGATCACCG
GCAAGCTGGTGGGCCTGAGCGAGAAGGGCGGCGCCCTGATCCTGACCGAGGAGGGCATCAAGGAGATCCT
GAGCGGCGAGTTCAGCCTGAGAAGAAGCTACCCTTACGATGTACCGGATTACGCATAGAAGCTTAAGTTT
GTAACCACGATCGTTATGCTGATCATACCCTAATGATCCCAGCAAGATAATGTCCTGTCTTCTAAGATGT
GCATCAAGCCTGGTACATACTGAAAACCCTATAAGGTCCTGGATAATTTTTGTTTGATTATTCATTGAAG
AAACATTTATTTTCCAATTGTGTGAAGTTTTTGACTGTTAATAAAAGAATCTGTCAACCATCAAGAATTC
AGGGCCCGTTTGTAGAGGGCCCGGAAACCTGGCCCTGTCTTCTTGACGAGCATTCCTAGGGGTCTTTCCC
CTCTCGCCAAAGGAATGCAAGGTCTGTTGAATGTCGTGAAGGAAGCAGTTCCTCTGGAAGCTTCTTGAAG
ACAAACAACGTCTGTAGCGACCCTTTGCAGGCAGCGGAACCCCCCACCTGGCGACAGGTGCCTCTGCGGC
CAAAAGCCACGTGTATAAGATACACCTGCAAAGGCGGCACAACCCCAGTGCCACGTTGTGAGTTGGATAG
TTGTGGAAAGAGTCAAATGGCTCTCCTCAAGCGTATTCAACAAGGGGCTGAAGGATGCCCAGAAGGTACC
CCATTGTATGGGATCTGATCTGGGGCCTCGGTGCACATGCTTTACATGTGTTTAGTCGAGGTTAAAAAAC
GTCTAGGCCCCCCGAACCACGGGGACGTGGTTTTCCTTTGAAAAACACGATGATAAGTTTAAACATGACC
GAGTACAAGCCCACGGTGCGCCTCGCCACCCGCGACGACGTCCCCAGGGCCGTACGCACCCTCGCCGCCG
CGTTCGCCGACTACCCCGCCACGCGCCACACCGTCGATCCGGACCGCCACATCGAGCGGGTCACCGAGCT
GCAAGAACTCTTCCTCACGCGCGTCGGGCTCGACATCGGCAAGGTGTGGGTCGCGGACGACGGCGCCGCG
GTGGCGGTCTGGACCACGCCGGAGAGCGTCGAAGCGGGGGCGGTGTTCGCCGAGATCGGCCCGCGCATGG
CCGAGTTGAGCGGTTCCCGGCTGGCCGCGCAGCAACAGATGGAAGGCCTCCTGGCGCCGCACCGGCCCAA
GGAGCCCGCGTGGTTCCTGGCCACCGTCGGCGTCTCGCCCGACCACCAGGGCAAGGGTCTGGGCAGCGCC
GTCGTGCTCCCCGGAGTGGAGGCGGCCGAGCGCGCCGGGGTGCCCGCCTTCCTGGAGACCTCCGCGCCCC
GCAACCTCCCCTTCTACGAGCGGCTCGGCTTCACCGTCACCGCCGACGTCGAGGTGCCCGAAGGACCGCG
CACCTGGTGCATGACCCGCAAGCCCGGTGCCTGATACAAACCGCTGATCAGCCTCGACTGTGCCTTCTAG
TTGCCAGCCATCTGTTGTTTGCCCCTCCCCCGTGCCTTCCTTGACCCTGGAAGGTGCCACTCCCACTGTC
CTTTCCTAATAAAATGAGGAAATTGCATCGCATTGTCTGAGTAGGTGTCATTCTATTCTGGGGGGTGGGG
TGGGGCAGGACAGCAAGGGGGAGGATTGGGAAGACAATAGCAGGCATGCTGGGGATGCGGTGGGCTCTAT
GGCAGTCTGTAGATCTTAGCCACTTTTTAAAAGAAAAGGGGGGACTGGAAGGGCTAATTCACTCCCAACG
AAGACAAGATATCCTTGATCTGTGGATCTACCACACACAAGGCTACTTCCCTGATTGGCAGAACTACACA
CCAGGGCCAGGGATCAGATATCCACTGACCTTTGGATGGTGCTACAAGCTAGTACCAGTTGAGCAAGAGA
AGGTAGAAGAAGCCAATGAAGGAGAGAACACCCGCTTGTTACACCCTGTGAGCCTGCATGGGATGGATGA
CCCGGAGAGAGAAGTATTAGAGTGGAGGTTTGACAGCCGCCTAGCATTTCATCACATGGCCCGAGAGCTG
CATCCGGACTGTACTGGGTCTCTCTGGTTAGACCAGATCTGAGCCTGGGAGCTCTCTGGCTAACTAGGGA
ACCCACTGCTTAAGCCTCAATAAAGCTTGCCTTGAGTGCTTCAAGTAGTGTGTGCCCGTCTGTTGTGTGA
CTCTGGTAACTAGAGATCCCTCAGACCCTTTTAGTCAGTGTGGAAAATCTCTAGCAGCATGTGAGCAAAA
GGCCAGCAAAAGGCCAGGAACCGTAAAAAGGCCGCGTTGCTGGCGTTTTTCCATAGGCTCCGCCCCCCTG
ACGAGCATCACAAAAATCGACGCTCAAGTCAGAGGTGGCGAAACCCGACAGGACTATAAAGATACCAGGC
GTTTCCCCCTGGAAGCTCCCTCGTGCGCTCTCCTGTTCCGACCCTGCCGCTTACCGGATACCTGTCCGCC
TTTCTCCCTTCGGGAAGCGTGGCGCTTTCTCATAGCTCACGCTGTAGGTATCTCAGTTCGGTGTAGGTCG
TTCGCTCCAAGCTGGGCTGTGTGCACGAACCCCCCGTTCAGCCCGACCGCTGCGCCTTATCCGGTAACTA
TCGTCTTGAGTCCAACCCGGTAAGACACGACTTATCGCCACTGGCAGCAGCCACTGGTAACAGGATTAGC
AGAGCGAGGTATGTAGGCGGTGCTACAGAGTTCTTGAAGTGGTGGCCTAACTACGGCTACACTAGAAGAA
CAGTATTTGGTATCTGCGCTCTGCTGAAGCCAGTTACCTTCGGAAAAAGAGTTGGTAGCTCTTGATCCGG
CAAACAAACCACCGCTGGTAGCGGTGGTTTTTTTGTTTGCAAGCAGCAGATTACGCGCAGAAAAAAAGGA
TCTCAAGAAGATCCTTTGATCTTTTCTACGGGGTCTGACGCTCAGTGGAACGAAAACTCACGTTAAGGGA
TTTTGGTCATGAGATTATCAAAAAGGATCTTCACCTAGATCCTTTTAAATTAAAAATGAAGTTTTAAATC
AATCTAAAGTATATATGAGTAAACTTGGTCTGACAGTTACCAATGCTTAATCAGTGAGGCACCTATCTCA
GCGATCTGTCTATTTCGTTCATCCATAGTTGCCTGACTCCCCGTCGTGTAGATAACTACGATACGGGAGG
GCTTACCATCTGGCCCCAGTGCTGCAATGATACCGCGAGACCCACGCTCACCGGCTCCAGATTTATCAGC
AATAAACCAGCCAGCCGGAAGGGCCGAGCGCAGAAGTGGTCCTGCAACTTTATCCGCCTCCATCCAGTCT
ATTAATTGTTGCCGGGAAGCTAGAGTAAGTAGTTCGCCAGTTAATAGTTTGCGCAACGTTGTTGCCATTG
CTACAGGCATCGTGGTGTCACGCTCGTCGTTTGGTATGGCTTCATTCAGCTCCGGTTCCCAACGATCAAG
GCGAGTTACATGATCCCCCATGTTGTGCAAAAAAGCGGTTAGCTCCTTCGGTCCTCCGATCGTTGTCAGA
AGTAAGTTGGCCGCAGTGTTATCACTCATGGTTATGGCAGCACTGCATAATTCTCTTACTGTCATGCCAT
CCGTAAGATGCTTTTCTGTGACTGGTGAGTACTCAACCAAGTCATTCTGAGAATAGTGTATGCGGCGACC
GAGTTGCTCTTGCCCGGCGTCAATACGGGATAATACCGCGCCACATAGCAGAACTTTAAAAGTGCTCATC
ATTGGAAAACGTTCTTCGGGGCGAAAACTCTCAAGGATCTTACCGCTGTTGAGATCCAGTTCGATGTAAC
CCACTCGTGCACCCAACTGATCTTCAGCATCTTTTACTTTCACCAGCGTTTCTGGGTGAGCAAAAACAGG
AAGGCAAAATGCCGCAAAAAAGGGAATAAGGGCGACACGGAAATGTTGAATACTCATACTCTTCCTTTTT
CAATATTATTGAAGCATTTATCAGGGTTATTGTCTCATGAGCGGATACATATTTGAATGTATTTAGAAAA
ATAAACAAATAGGGGTTCCGCGCACATTTCCCCGAAAAGTGCCACCTGACGTCGACGGATCGGGAGATCT
CCCGATCCCCTATGGTGCACTCTCAGTACAATCTGCTCTGATGCCGCATAGTTAAGCCAGTATCTGCTCC
CTGCTTGTGTGTTGGAGGTCGCTGAGTAGTGCGCGAGCAAAATTTAAGCTACAACAAGGCAAGGCTTGAC
CGACAATTGCATGAAGAATCTGCTTAGGGTTAGGCGTTTTGCGCTGCTTCGCGATGTACGGGCCAGATAT
ACGCGTTGACATTGATTATTGACTAGTTATTAATAGTAATCAATTACGGGGTCATTAGTTCATAGCCCAT
ATATGGAGTTCCGCGTTACATAACTTACGGTAAATGGCCCGCCTGGCTGACCGCCCAACGACCCCCGCCC
ATTGACGTCAATAATGACGTATGTTCCCATAGTAACGCCAATAGGGACTTTCCATTGACGTCAATGGGTG
GAGTATTTACGGTAAACTGCCCACTTGGCAGTACATCAAGTGTATCATATGCCAAGTACGCCCCCTATTG
ACGTCAATGACGGTAAATGGCCCGCCTGGCATTATGCCCAGTACATGACCTTATGGGACTTTCCTACTTG
GCAGTACATCTACGTATTAGTCATCGCTATTACCATGGTGATGCGGTTTTGGCAGTACATCAATGGGCGT
GGATAGCGGTTTGACTCACGGGGATTTCCAAGTCTCCACCCCATTGACGTCAATGGGAGTTTGTTTTGGC
ACCAAAATCAACGGGACTTTCCAAAATGTCGTAACAACTCCGCCCCATTGACGCAAATGGGCGGTAGGCG
TGTACGGTGGGAGGTCTATATAAGCAGCGCGTTTTGCCTGTACTGGGTCTCTCTGGTTAGACCAGATCTG
AGCCTGGGAGCTCTCTGGCTAACTAGGGAACCCACTGCTTAAGCCTCAATAAAGCTTGCCTTGAGTGCTT
CAAGTAGTGTGTGCCCGTCTGTTGTGTGACTCTGGTAACTAGAGATCCCTCAGACCCTTTTAGTCAGTGT
GGAAAATCTCTAGCAGTGGCGCCCGAACAGGGACTTGAAAGCGAAAGGGAAACCAGAGGAGCTCTCTCGA
CGCAGGACTCGGCTTGCTGAAGCGCGCACGGCAAGAGGCGAGGGGCGGCGACTGGTGAGTACGCCAAAAA
TTTTGACTAGCGGAGGCTAGAAGGAGAGAGATGGGTGCGAGAGCGTCAGTATTAAGCGGGGGAGAATTAG
ATCGCGATGGGAAAAAATTCGGTTAAGGCCAGGGGGAAAGAAAAAATATAAATTAAAACATATAGTATGG
GCAAGCAGGGAGCTAGAACGATTCGCAGTTAATCCTGGCCTGTTAGAAACATCAGAAGGCTGTAGACAAA
TACTGGGACAGCTACAACCATCCCTTCAGACAGGATCAGAAGAACTTAGATCATTATATAATACAGTAGC
AACCCTCTATTGTGTGCATCAAAGGATAGAGATAAAAGACACCAAGGAAGCTTTAGACAAGATAGAGGAA
GAGCAAAACAAAAGTAAGACCACCGCACAGCAAGCGGCCGGCCGCTGATCTTCAGACCTGGAGGAGGAGA
TATGAGGGACAATTGGAGAAGTGAATTATATAAATATAAAGTAGTAAAAATTGAACCATTAGGAGTAGCA
CCCACCAAGGCAAAGAGAAGAGTGGTGCAGAGAGAAAAAAGAGCAGTGGGAATAGGAGCTTTGTTCCTTG
GGTTCTTGGGAGCAGCAGGAAGCACTATGGGCGCAGCGTCAATGACGCTGACGGTACAGGCCAGACAATT
ATTGTCTGGTATAGTGCAGCAGCAGAACAATTTGCTGAGGGCTATTGAGGCGCAACAGCATCTGTTGCAA
CTCACAGTCTGGGGCATCAAGCAGCTCCAGGCAAGAATCCTGGCTGTGGAAAGATACCTAAAGGATCAAC
AGCTCCTGGGGATTTGGGGTTGCTCTGGAAAACTCATTTGCACCACTGCTGTGCCTTGGAATGCTAGTTG
GAGTAATAAATCTCTGGAACAGATTTGGAATCACACGACCTGGATGGAGTGGGACAGAGAAATTAACAAT
TACACAAGCTTAATACACTCCTTAATTGAAGAATCGCAAAACCAGCAAGAAAAGAATGAACAAGAATTAT
TGGAATTAGATAAATGGGCAAGTTTGTGGAATTGGTTTAACATAACAAATTGGCTGTGGTATATAAAATT
ATTCATAATGATAGTAGGAGGCTTGGTAGGTTTAAGAATAGTTTTTGCTGTACTTTCTATAGTGAATAGA
GTTAGGCAGGGATATTCACCATTATCGTTTCAGACCCACCTCCCAACCCCGAGGGGACCCGACAGGCCCG
AAGGAATAGAAGAAGAAGGTGGAGAGAGAGACAGAGACAGATCCATTCGATTAGTGAACGGATCGGCACT
GCGTGCGCCAATTCTGCAGACAAATGGCAGTATTCATCCACAATTTTAAAAGAAAAGGGGGGATTGGGGG
GTACAGTGCAGGGGAAAGAATAGTAGACATAATAGCAACAGACATACAAACTAAAGAATTACAAAAACAA
ATTACAAAAATTCAAAATTTTCGGGTTTATTACAGGGACAGCAGAGATCCAGTTTGGTTAGTACCGGGCC
CGCTCTAG
Features (pLannotate 1.2.2; 24 found; start..end, strand, type, name):
      2..381     +  enhancer       CMV enhancer: human cytomegalovirus immediate early enhancer
    382..585     +  promoter       CMV promoter: human cytomegalovirus (CMV) immediate early promoter
    675..1412    +  CDS            TFAM: TFAM_HUMAN - Also known as TCF6, TCF6L2. Experimental evidence at protein level: Swiss-Prot protein existence level 1. Binds to the mitochondrial light strand promoter and functions in mitochondrial transcription regulation (PubMed:29445193, PubMed:32183942). Component of the mitochondrial transcription initiation complex, composed at least of TFB2M, TFAM and POLRMT that is required for basal transcription of mitochondrial DNA (PubMed:29149603). In this complex, TFAM recruits POLRMT to a specific promoter whereas TFB2M induces structural changes in POLRMT to enable promoter opening and trappin
   1416..1436    +  CDS            FLAG (fragment): FLAG® epitope tag, followed by an enterokinase cleavage site
   1440..1460    +  CDS            FLAG (fragment): FLAG® epitope tag, followed by an enterokinase cleavage site
   1503..2198    +  CDS            BioID2: promiscuous R40G mutant of a biotin protein ligase from Aquifex aeolicus (Kim et al., 2016)
   2465..2926    +  misc_feature   IRES: internal ribosome entry site (IRES) of the encephalomyocarditis virus (EMCV)
   2935..3534    +  CDS            PuroR: puromycin N-acetyltransferase; pac from Streptomyces alboniger; confers resistance to puromycin
   3558..3782    +  polyA_signal   bGH poly(A) signal: bovine growth hormone polyadenylation signal
   3805..3824    +  misc_feature   cPPT/CTS (fragment): central polypurine tract and central termination sequence of HIV-1
   3826..4138    +  LTR            5' LTR (fragment): 5' long terminal repeat (LTR) from HIV-1
   4146..4326    +  LTR            5' LTR (truncated): truncated 5' long terminal repeat (LTR) from HIV-1
   4388..4976    -  rep_origin     ori: high-copy-number ColE1/pMB1/pBR322/pUC origin of replication
   5147..6007    -  CDS            AmpR: β-lactamase; bla; confers resistance to ampicillin, carbenicillin, and related antibiotics
   6008..6112    -  promoter       AmpR promoter: bla
   6171..6223    -  misc_feature   bom (fragment): basis of mobility region from pBR322
   6378..6757    +  enhancer       CMV enhancer: human cytomegalovirus immediate early enhancer
   6758..6957    +  promoter       CMV promoter: human cytomegalovirus (CMV) immediate early promoter
   6975..7155    +  LTR            5' LTR (truncated): truncated 5' long terminal repeat (LTR) from HIV-1
   7202..7327    +  misc_feature   HIV-1 Ψ: packaging signal of human immunodeficiency virus type 1
   7311..7649    +  CDS            HIV-1 gag (fragment): gag protein from human immunodeficiency virus 1; gag
   7824..8057    +  misc_feature   RRE: The Rev response element (RRE) of HIV-1 allows for Rev-dependent mRNA export from the nucleus to the cytoplasm.
   8434..8534    +  CDS            Rev (fragment): human immunodeficiency virus 1 (HIV-1) Rev protein; rev; enhances nuclear export of unspliced and incompletely spliced viral mRNAs
   8584..8701    +  misc_feature   cPPT/CTS: central polypurine tract and central termination sequence of HIV-1
