[The description below was written by a language model from this plasmid's Addgene catalogue record and pLannotate feature annotations shown in this document.]
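Description:
lenti-CMV-TFAM-BioID2-IRES-Puro is an 8,758 bp HIV-1-derived lentiviral transfer plasmid for expressing human TFAM fused to the BioID2 proximity-labelling enzyme in mammalian cells. It is propagated in bacteria through a high-copy ColE1/pUC-type origin with ampicillin resistance (AmpR under its bla promoter). Transduced or transfected mammalian cells are selected with puromycin. The viral framework starts with a hybrid 5' end in which a CMV enhancer/promoter drives a truncated 5' LTR, which typically makes genomic RNA production Tat-independent. This is followed by the Ψ packaging signal with a gag fragment, the Rev response element for Rev-dependent nuclear export, and a cPPT/CTS. LTR-derived sequences downstream of the cassette, which the annotation tool labels as 5' LTR fragments, occupy the position of the 3' LTR. The record does not state whether this LTR is self-inactivating, and no WPRE is annotated.

The payload is driven by an internal CMV enhancer/promoter. The TFAM coding sequence, which encodes the mitochondrial transcription factor that binds mitochondrial DNA, is followed by two annotated FLAG epitope fragments and then BioID2, the promiscuous R40G biotin ligase from Aquifex aeolicus. FLAG therefore lies between the two fusion partners, although the catalogue describes it as a C-terminal tag on the backbone. An EMCV IRES downstream allows translation of puromycin N-acetyltransferase from the same transcript, linking drug resistance to expression of the fusion. A bGH polyadenylation signal is annotated after PuroR, ahead of the 3' LTR region.

Targeting BioID2 through TFAM should biotinylate nearby proteins, which can then be captured and identified. The associated publication concerns the stress response to mitochondrial DNA breaks.
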