Addgene plasmid #211465: lenti-CMV-TFAM-BioID2-IRES-Puro
Purpose: Lentivirus backbone expressing human TFAM fused with BioID2
Depositing lab: Agnel Sfeir. Depositing organization: Memorial Sloan-Kettering Cancer Center. Publication: Mitochondrial DNA breaks activate an integrated stress response to reestablish homeostasis. Fu Y, Sacco O, DeBitetto E, Kanshin E, Ueberheide B, Sfeir A. Mol Cell. 2023 Oct 8:S1097-2765(23)00753-0. doi: 10.1016/j.molcel.2023.09.026. PubMed 37832546.
Backbone
  Vector backbone: lenti
  Backbone size w/o insert (bp): 6309
  Total vector size (bp): 8758
  Vector type: Mammalian Expression, Lentiviral
  Selectable markers: Puromycin
Growth in bacteria
  Bacterial resistance: Ampicillin, 100 μg/mL
  Growth temperature: 30°C
  Growth strain: NEB Stable
  Copy number: Unknown
Gene/Insert
  Gene/Insert name: TFAM-BioID2
  Species: H. sapiens (human), Synthetic
  Insert size (bp): 2449
  Promoter: CMV
  Tag / fusion protein: FLAG (C terminal on backbone)
  Cloning method: Restriction Enzyme; 5′ cloning site XbaI (not destroyed); 3′ cloning site EcoRI (not destroyed)
  Sequencing primers: 5′ gaatagtagacataatagcaacagacataca; 3′ TCGTCAAGAAGACAGGGCCA
Terms and licenses: Academic/Nonprofit Terms; Industry Terms: Not Available to Industry
How to cite: lenti-CMV-TFAM-BioID2-IRES-Puro was a gift from Agnel Sfeir (Addgene plasmid # 211465 ; http://n2t.net/addgene:211465 ; RRID:Addgene_211465)
